Addgene plasmid #216423: pPbU6_hdhfr/yfcu_Cas9
Purpose: (Empty Backbone) Empty backbone to express gene specific gRNA from the Plasmodium berghei U6 promoter and the Cas9 nuclease for traditional CRISPR editing.
Depositing lab: Ellen Bushell. Publication: A scalable CRISPR-Cas9 gene editing system facilitates CRISPR screens in the malaria parasite Plasmodium berghei. Jonsdottir TK, Paoletta MS, Ishizaki T, Hernandez S, Ivanova M, Curbelo AH, Saiki PA, Selinger M, Das D, Henriksson J, Bushell ESC. bioRxiv 2024.04.20.590404 10.1101/2024.04.20.590404.
Backbone
  Vector backbone: pYCm
  Backbone manufacturer: Zhang (2017) 10.1016/j.molbiopara.2016.12.010
  Backbone size (bp): 10000
  Modifications to backbone: The Plasmodium yoelii U6 promoter that guides gRNA expression was replaced with the Plasmodium berghei homolog
  Vector type: Bacterial Expression, CRISPR ; Expression in Plasmodium berghei
  Selectable markers: Pyrimethamine (positive selection) and 5-fluorocytosine (negative selection)
Growth in bacteria
  Bacterial resistance: Ampicillin, 100 μg/mL
  Growth temperature: 37°C
  Growth strain: DH5alpha
  Copy number: High Copy
Gene/Insert
  Cloning method: Restriction Enzyme
Terms and licenses: Academic/Nonprofit Terms; Industry Terms: Not Available to Industry
How to cite: pPbU6_hdhfr/yfcu_Cas9 was a gift from Ellen Bushell (Addgene plasmid # 216423 ; http://n2t.net/addgene:216423 ; RRID:Addgene_216423)
