[The description below was written by a language model from this plasmid's Addgene catalogue record and pLannotate feature annotations shown in this document.]
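Description:
pPbU6_hdhfr/yfcu_Cas9 is an empty CRISPR-Cas9 backbone for genome editing in the rodent malaria parasite Plasmodium berghei. It derives from the roughly 10 kb pYCm vector, in which the Plasmodium yoelii U6 promoter that drives guide RNA expression was replaced with its P. berghei homolog. In E. coli it is propagated as a high-copy plasmid through a ColE1/pUC-type origin and selected with ampicillin via the bla gene. Leftover cloning-vector elements (lac promoter and operator, CAP binding site, and lacI and lacZα fragments) are also annotated but have no stated role in the parasite.

The payload has three functional parts. First, a Streptococcus pyogenes gRNA scaffold sits where a gene-specific spacer is inserted by restriction cloning, to be transcribed from the PbU6 promoter. That promoter is described in the catalogue record but was not picked up by the automated annotation. Second, a positive/negative selection cassette combines human DHFR with the yeast FCY1 (cytosine deaminase) and FUR1 (uracil phosphoribosyltransferase) coding sequences. The latter two are directly adjacent, consistent with the yfcu fusion. hDHFR confers pyrimethamine resistance to select transfected parasites, while yFCU converts 5-fluorocytosine into toxic metabolites, allowing later counter-selection against parasites that retain the plasmid. Third, S. pyogenes Cas9 is annotated as contiguous N- and C-terminal portions that together form one continuous coding region, followed by a nucleoplasmin bipartite nuclear localization signal.

The Plasmodium promoters and terminators that control the marker and Cas9 are not identified in the feature table. The plasmid is intended for conventional CRISPR editing, and the associated work concerns scalable CRISPR screening in P. berghei.
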