Features (pLannotate 1.2.2; 15 found; start..end, strand, type, name):
     11..86      +  misc_RNA       gRNA scaffold: guide RNA scaffold for the Streptococcus pyogenes CRISPR/Cas9 system
    126..230     +  promoter       AmpR promoter: bla
    231..1091    +  CDS            AmpR: β-lactamase; bla; confers resistance to ampicillin, carbenicillin, and related antibiotics
   1262..1850    +  rep_origin     ori: high-copy-number ColE1/pMB1/pBR322/pUC origin of replication
   2033..2125    +  CDS            lacI (fragment): lac repressor; lacI; The lac repressor binds to the lac operator to inhibit transcription in E. coli. This inhibition can be relieved by adding lactose or isopropyl-β-D-thiogalactopyranoside (IPTG).
   2138..2159    +  protein_bind   CAP binding site: CAP binding activates transcription in the presence of cAMP. E. coli catabolite activator protein
   2174..2204    +  promoter       lac promoter: promoter for the E. coli lac operon
   2212..2228    +  protein_bind   lac operator: The lac repressor binds to the lac operator to inhibit transcription in E. coli. This inhibition can be relieved by adding lactose or isopropyl-β-D-thiogalactopyranoside (IPTG). lac repressor encoded by lacI
   2868..3428    +  CDS            DHFR (sequence partly withheld): DYR_HUMAN - Experimental evidence at protein level: Swiss-Prot protein existence level 1. Key enzyme in folate metabolism. Contributes to the de novo mitochondrial thymidylate biosynthesis pathway. Catalyzes an essential reaction for de novo glycine and purine synthesis, and for DNA precursor synthesis. Binds its own mRNA and that of DHFR2. From Homo sapiens (Human).
   3471..3941    +  CDS            FCY1 (sequence withheld): FCY1_YEAST - Experimental evidence at protein level: Swiss-Prot protein existence level 1. Catalyzes the hydrolytic deamination of cytosine to uracil or 5-methylcytosine to thymine. Is involved in the pyrimidine salvage pathway, which allows the cell to utilize cytosine for pyrimidine nucleotide synthesis. From Saccharomyces cerevisiae (strain ATCC 204508 / S288c) (Baker's yeast).
   3942..4586    +  CDS            FUR1: UPP_YEAST - Experimental evidence at protein level: Swiss-Prot protein existence level 1. Catalyzes the conversion of uracil and 5-phospho-alpha-D- ribose 1-diphosphate (PRPP) to UMP and diphosphate. From Saccharomyces cerevisiae (strain ATCC 204508 / S288c) (Baker's yeast).
   4776..6377    +  CDS            Cas9(N): N-terminal portion of Streptococcus pyogenes Cas9 (Zetsche et al., 2015)
   6378..8876    +  CDS            Cas9(C): C-terminal portion of Streptococcus pyogenes Cas9 (Zetsche et al., 2015)
   8877..8924    +  CDS            nucleoplasmin NLS: bipartite nuclear localization signal from nucleoplasmin
   9394..9544    +  CDS            lacZα (fragment): LacZα fragment of β-galactosidase; lacZ fragment
>Addgene plasmid #216423 | pPbU6_hdhfr/yfcu_Cas9 | addgene full sequence | sequence record 431289 | Addgene NGS Result
CCTCGTCTCAGTTTTAGAGCTAGAAATAGCAAGTTAAAATAAGGCTAGTCCGTTATCAACTTGAAAAAGT
GGCACCGAGTCGGTGCTTTTTTTGGACGTCAGGTGGCACTTTTCGGGGAAATGTGCGCGGAACCCCTATT
TGTTTATTTTTCTAAATACATTCAAATATGTATCCGCTCATGAGACAATAACCCTGATAAATGCTTCAAT
AATATTGAAAAAGGAAGAGTATGAGTATTCAACATTTCCGTGTCGCCCTTATTCCCTTTTTTGCGGCATT
TTGCCTTCCTGTTTTTGCTCACCCAGAAACGCTGGTGAAAGTAAAAGATGCTGAAGATCAGTTGGGTGCA
CGAGTGGGTTACATCGAACTGGATCTCAACAGCGGTAAGATCCTTGAGAGTTTTCGCCCCGAAGAACGTT
TTCCAATGATGAGCACTTTTAAAGTTCTGCTATGTGGCGCGGTATTATCCCGTATTGACGCCGGGCAAGA
GCAACTCGGTCGCCGCATACACTATTCTCAGAATGACTTGGTTGAGTACTCACCAGTCACAGAAAAGCAT
CTTACGGATGGCATGACAGTAAGAGAATTATGCAGTGCTGCCATAACCATGAGTGATAACACTGCGGCCA
ACTTACTTCTGACAACGATCGGAGGACCGAAGGAGCTAACCGCTTTTTTGCACAACATGGGGGATCATGT
AACTCGCCTTGATCGTTGGGAACCGGAGCTGAATGAAGCCATACCAAACGACGAGCGTGACACCACGATG
CCTGTAGCAATGGCAACAACGTTGCGCAAACTATTAACTGGCGAACTACTTACTCTAGCTTCCCGGCAAC
AATTAATAGACTGGATGGAGGCGGATAAAGTTGCAGGACCACTTCTGCGCTCGGCCCTTCCGGCTGGCTG
GTTTATTGCTGATAAATCTGGAGCCGGTGAGCGTGGGTCTCGCGGTATCATTGCAGCACTGGGGCCAGAT
GGTAAGCCCTCCCGTATCGTAGTTATCTACACGACGGGGAGTCAGGCAACTATGGATGAACGAAATAGAC
AGATCGCTGAGATAGGTGCCTCACTGATTAAGCATTGGTAACTGTCAGACCAAGTTTACTCATATATACT
TTAGATTGATTTAAAACTTCATTTTTAATTTAAAAGGATCTAGGTGAAGATCCTTTTTGATAATCTCATG
ACCAAAATCCCTTAACGTGAGTTTTCGTTCCACTGAGCGTCAGACCCCGTAGAAAAGATCAAAGGATCTT
CTTGAGATCCTTTTTTTCTGCGCGTAATCTGCTGCTTGCAAACAAAAAAACCACCGCTACCAGCGGTGGT
TTGTTTGCCGGATCAAGAGCTACCAACTCTTTTTCCGAAGGTAACTGGCTTCAGCAGAGCGCAGATACCA
AATACTGTTCTTCTAGTGTAGCCGTAGTTAGGCCACCACTTCAAGAACTCTGTAGCACCGCCTACATACC
TCGCTCTGCTAATCCTGTTACCAGTGGCTGCTGCCAGTGGCGATAAGTCGTGTCTTACCGGGTTGGACTC
AAGACGATAGTTACCGGATAAGGCGCAGCGGTCGGGCTGAACGGGGGGTTCGTGCACACAGCCCAGCTTG
GAGCGAACGACCTACACCGAACTGAGATACCTACAGCGTGAGCTATGAGAAAGCGCCACGCTTCCCGAAG
GGAGAAAGGCGGACAGGTATCCGGTAAGCGGCAGGGTCGGAACAGGAGAGCGCACGAGGGAGCTTCCAGG
GGGAAACGCCTGGTATCTTTATAGTCCTGTCGGGTTTCGCCACCTCTGACTTGAGCGTCGATTTTTGTGA
TGCTCGTCAGGGGGGCGGAGCCTATGGAAAAACGCCAGCAACGCGGCCTTTTTACGGTTCCTGGCCTTTT
GCTGGCCTTTTGCTCACATGTTCTTTCCTGCGTTATCCCCTGATTCTGTGGATAACCGTATTACCGCCTT
TGAGTGAGCTGATACCGCTCGCCGCAGCCGAACGACCGAGCGCAGCGAGTCAGTGAGCGAGGAAGCGGAA
GAGCGCCCAATACGCAAACCGCCTCTCCCCGCGCGTTGGCCGATTCATTAATGCAGCTGGCACGACAGGT
TTCCCGACTGGAAAGCGGGCAGTGAGCGCAACGCAATTAATGTGAGTTAGCTCACTCATTAGGCACCCCA
GGCTTTACACTTTATGCTTCCGGCTCGTATGTTGTGTGGAATTGTGAGCGGATAACAATTTCACACAGGA
AACAGCTATGACCATGATTACGCCAAGCTTGGTACCCATGCCATGGTCCCCGCGGCCGCTCGAGGAATTC
CTTAAGTTTACAATTTAATATTCATACTTTAAGTATTTTTTGTAGTATCCTAGATATTGTGCTTTAAATG
CTCACCCCTCAAAGCACCAGTAATATTTTCATCCACTGAAATACCATTAAATTTTCAAAAAAATACTATG
CATATAATGTTATACATATAAACATAAAACGCCATGTAAATCAAAAAATATATAAAAATATGTATAAAAA
TAAATATGCACTAAATATAAGCTAATTATGCATAAAAATTAAAGTGCCCTTTATTAACTAGTCGTAATTA
TTTATATTTCTATGTTATAAAAAAATCCTCATATAATAATATAATTAATATATGTAATGTTTTTTTTATT
TTATAATTTTAATATAAAATAATATGTAAATTAATTCAAAAAATAAATATAATTGTTGTGAAACAAAAAA
CGTAATTTTTTCATTTGCCTTCAAAATTTAAATTTATTTTAATATTTCCTAAAATATATATACTTTGTGT
ATAAATATATAAAAATATATATTTGCTTATAAATAAATAAAAAATTTTATAAAACATAGGGGGATCTATG
[558 nt withheld, positions 2871-3428]
GCAAGCGGAGGAGGTGGATCTGGTGGAGGTGGAAGTGCAAGC
[471 nt withheld, positions 3471-3941]
GCTTCGGAACCATTTAAGAACGTCTACTTGCTACCTCAAACAAACCAATTGCTGGGTTTGTACACCATCA
TCAGAAATAAGAATACAACTAGACCTGATTTCATTTTCTACTCCGATAGAATCATCAGATTGTTGGTTGA
AGAAGGTTTGAACCATCTACCTGTGCAAAAGCAAATTGTGGAAACTGACACCAACGAAAACTTCGAAGGT
GTCTCATTCATGGGTAAAATCTGTGGTGTTTCCATTGTCAGAGCTGGTGAATCGATGGAGCAAGGATTAA
GAGACTGTTGTAGGTCTGTGCGTATCGGTAAAATTTTAATTCAAAGGGACGAGGAGACTGCTTTACCAAA
GTTATTCTACGAAAAATTACCAGAGGATATATCTGAAAGGTATGTCTTCCTATTAGACCCAATGCTGGCC
ACCGGTGGTAGTGCTATCATGGCTACAGAAGTCTTGATTAAGAGAGGTGTTAAGCCAGAGAGAATTTACT
TCTTAAACCTAATCTGTAGTAAGGAAGGGATTGAAAAATACCATGCCGCCTTCCCAGAGGTCAGAATTGT
TACTGGTGCCCTCGACAGAGGTCTAGATGAAAACAAGTATCTAGTTCCAGGGTTGGGTGACTTTGGTGAC
AGATACTACTGTGTTGGTTCGGGAGAGGGCAGAGGATCCCTGCTAACATGCGGTGATGTCGAGGAGAATC
CTGGCCCAGAATCGATGGACTATAAGGACCACGACGGAGACTACAAGGATCATGATATTGATTACAAAGA
CGATGACGATAAGATGGCCCCAAAGAAGAAGCGGAAGGTCGGTATCCACGGAGTCCCAGCAGCCGACAAG
AAGTACAGCATCGGCCTGGACATCGGCACCAACTCTGTGGGCTGGGCCGTGATCACCGACGAGTACAAGG
TGCCCAGCAAGAAATTCAAGGTGCTGGGCAACACCGACCGGCACAGCATCAAGAAGAACCTGATCGGAGC
CCTGCTGTTCGACAGCGGCGAAACAGCCGAGGCCACCCGGCTGAAGAGAACCGCCAGAAGAAGATACACC
AGACGGAAGAACCGGATCTGCTATCTGCAAGAGATCTTCAGCAACGAGATGGCCAAGGTGGACGACAGCT
TCTTCCACAGACTGGAAGAGTCCTTCCTGGTGGAAGAGGATAAGAAGCACGAGCGGCACCCCATCTTCGG
CAACATCGTGGACGAGGTGGCCTACCACGAGAAGTACCCCACCATCTACCACCTGAGAAAGAAACTGGTG
GACAGCACCGACAAGGCCGACCTGCGGCTGATCTATCTGGCCCTGGCCCACATGATCAAGTTCCGGGGCC
ACTTCCTGATCGAGGGCGACCTGAACCCCGACAACAGCGACGTGGACAAGCTGTTCATCCAGCTGGTGCA
GACCTACAACCAGCTGTTCGAGGAAAACCCCATCAACGCCAGCGGCGTGGACGCCAAGGCCATCCTGTCT
GCCAGACTGAGCAAGAGCAGACGGCTGGAAAATCTGATCGCCCAGCTGCCCGGCGAGAAGAAGAATGGCC
TGTTCGGAAACCTGATTGCCCTGAGCCTGGGCCTGACCCCCAACTTCAAGAGCAACTTCGACCTGGCCGA
GGATGCCAAACTGCAGCTGAGCAAGGACACCTACGACGACGACCTGGACAACCTGCTGGCCCAGATCGGC
GACCAGTACGCCGACCTGTTTCTGGCCGCCAAGAACCTGTCCGACGCCATCCTGCTGAGCGACATCCTGA
GAGTGAACACCGAGATCACCAAGGCCCCCCTGAGCGCCTCTATGATCAAGAGATACGACGAGCACCACCA
GGACCTGACCCTGCTGAAAGCTCTCGTGCGGCAGCAGCTGCCTGAGAAGTACAAAGAGATTTTCTTCGAC
CAGAGCAAGAACGGCTACGCCGGCTACATTGACGGCGGAGCCAGCCAGGAAGAGTTCTACAAGTTCATCA
AGCCCATCCTGGAAAAGATGGACGGCACCGAGGAACTGCTCGTGAAGCTGAACAGAGAGGACCTGCTGCG
GAAGCAGCGGACCTTCGACAACGGCAGCATCCCCCACCAGATCCACCTGGGAGAGCTGCACGCCATTCTG
CGGCGGCAGGAAGATTTTTACCCATTCCTGAAGGACAACCGGGAAAAGATCGAGAAGATCCTGACCTTCC
GCATCCCCTACTACGTGGGCCCTCTGGCCAGGGGAAACAGCAGATTCGCCTGGATGACCAGAAAGAGCGA
GGAAACCATCACCCCCTGGAACTTCGAGGAAGTGGTGGACAAGGGCGCTTCCGCCCAGAGCTTCATCGAG
CGGATGACCAACTTCGATAAGAACCTGCCCAACGAGAAGGTGCTGCCCAAGCACAGCCTGCTGTACGAGT
ACTTCACCGTGTATAACGAGCTGACCAAAGTGAAATACGTGACCGAGGGAATGAGAAAGCCCGCCTTCCT
GAGCGGCGAGCAGAAAAAGGCCATCGTGGACCTGCTGTTCAAGACCAACCGGAAAGTGACCGTGAAGCAG
CTGAAAGAGGACTACTTCAAGAAAATCGAGTGCTTCGACTCCGTGGAAATCTCCGGCGTGGAAGATCGGT
TCAACGCCTCCCTGGGCACATACCACGATCTGCTGAAAATTATCAAGGACAAGGACTTCCTGGACAATGA
GGAAAACGAGGACATTCTGGAAGATATCGTGCTGACCCTGACACTGTTTGAGGACAGAGAGATGATCGAG
GAACGGCTGAAAACCTATGCCCACCTGTTCGACGACAAAGTGATGAAGCAGCTGAAGCGGCGGAGATACA
CCGGCTGGGGCAGGCTGAGCCGGAAGCTGATCAACGGCATCCGGGACAAGCAGTCCGGCAAGACAATCCT
GGATTTCCTGAAGTCCGACGGCTTCGCCAACAGAAACTTCATGCAGCTGATCCACGACGACAGCCTGACC
TTTAAAGAGGACATCCAGAAAGCCCAGGTGTCCGGCCAGGGCGATAGCCTGCACGAGCACATTGCCAATC
TGGCCGGCAGCCCCGCCATTAAGAAGGGCATCCTGCAGACAGTGAAGGTGGTGGACGAGCTCGTGAAAGT
GATGGGCCGGCACAAGCCCGAGAACATCGTGATCGAAATGGCCAGAGAGAACCAGACCACCCAGAAGGGA
CAGAAGAACAGCCGCGAGAGAATGAAGCGGATCGAAGAGGGCATCAAAGAGCTGGGCAGCCAGATCCTGA
AAGAACACCCCGTGGAAAACACCCAGCTGCAGAACGAGAAGCTGTACCTGTACTACCTGCAGAATGGGCG
GGATATGTACGTGGACCAGGAACTGGACATCAACCGGCTGTCCGACTACGATGTGGACCATATCGTGCCT
CAGAGCTTTCTGAAGGACGACTCCATCGACAACAAGGTGCTGACCAGAAGCGACAAGAACCGGGGCAAGA
GCGACAACGTGCCCTCCGAAGAGGTCGTGAAGAAGATGAAGAACTACTGGCGGCAGCTGCTGAACGCCAA
GCTGATTACCCAGAGAAAGTTCGACAATCTGACCAAGGCCGAGAGAGGCGGCCTGAGCGAACTGGATAAG
GCCGGCTTCATCAAGAGACAGCTGGTGGAAACCCGGCAGATCACAAAGCACGTGGCACAGATCCTGGACT
CCCGGATGAACACTAAGTACGACGAGAATGACAAGCTGATCCGGGAAGTGAAAGTGATCACCCTGAAGTC
CAAGCTGGTGTCCGATTTCCGGAAGGATTTCCAGTTTTACAAAGTGCGCGAGATCAACAACTACCACCAC
GCCCACGACGCCTACCTGAACGCCGTCGTGGGAACCGCCCTGATCAAAAAGTACCCTAAGCTGGAAAGCG
AGTTCGTGTACGGCGACTACAAGGTGTACGACGTGCGGAAGATGATCGCCAAGAGCGAGCAGGAAATCGG
CAAGGCTACCGCCAAGTACTTCTTCTACAGCAACATCATGAACTTTTTCAAGACCGAGATTACCCTGGCC
AACGGCGAGATCCGGAAGCGGCCTCTGATCGAGACAAACGGCGAAACCGGGGAGATCGTGTGGGATAAGG
GCCGGGATTTTGCCACCGTGCGGAAAGTGCTGAGCATGCCCCAAGTGAATATCGTGAAAAAGACCGAGGT
GCAGACAGGCGGCTTCAGCAAAGAGTCTATCCTGCCCAAGAGGAACAGCGATAAGCTGATCGCCAGAAAG
AAGGACTGGGACCCTAAGAAGTACGGCGGCTTCGACAGCCCCACCGTGGCCTATTCTGTGCTGGTGGTGG
CCAAAGTGGAAAAGGGCAAGTCCAAGAAACTGAAGAGTGTGAAAGAGCTGCTGGGGATCACCATCATGGA
AAGAAGCAGCTTCGAGAAGAATCCCATCGACTTTCTGGAAGCCAAGGGCTACAAAGAAGTGAAAAAGGAC
CTGATCATCAAGCTGCCTAAGTACTCCCTGTTCGAGCTGGAAAACGGCCGGAAGAGAATGCTGGCCTCTG
CCGGCGAACTGCAGAAGGGAAACGAACTGGCCCTGCCCTCCAAATATGTGAACTTCCTGTACCTGGCCAG
CCACTATGAGAAGCTGAAGGGCTCCCCCGAGGATAATGAGCAGAAACAGCTGTTTGTGGAACAGCACAAG
CACTACCTGGACGAGATCATCGAGCAGATCAGCGAGTTCTCCAAGAGAGTGATCCTGGCCGACGCTAATC
TGGACAAAGTGCTGTCCGCCTACAACAAGCACCGGGATAAGCCCATCAGAGAGCAGGCCGAGAATATCAT
CCACCTGTTTACCCTGACCAATCTGGGAGCCCCTGCCGCCTTCAAGTACTTTGACACCACCATCGACCGG
AAGAGGTACACCAGCACCAAAGAGGTGCTGGACGCCACCCTGATCCACCAGAGCATCACCGGCCTGTACG
AGACACGGATCGACCTGTCTCAGCTGGGAGGCGACAAAAGGCCGGCGGCCACGAAAAAGGCCGGCCAGGC
AAAAAAGAAAAAGTAAGAATTACCGGTGATCCCGTTTTTCTTACTTATATATTTATACCAATTGATTGTA
TTTATAACTGTAAAAATGTGTATGTTGTGTGCATATTTTTTTTTGTGCATGCACATGCATGTAAATAGCT
AAAATTATGAACATTTTATTTTTTGTTCAGAAAAAAAAAACTTTACACACATAAAATGGCTAGTATGAAT
AGCCATATTTTATATAAATTAAATCCTATGAATTTATGACCATATTAAAAATTTAGATATTTATGGAACA
TAATATGTTTGAAACAATAAGACAAAATTATTATTATTATTATTATTTTTACTGTTATAATTATGTTGTC
TCTTCAATGATTCATAAATAGTTGGACTTGATTTTTAAAATGTTTATAATATGATTAGCATAGTTAAATA
AAAAAAGTTGAAAAATTAAAAAAAAACATATAAACACAAATGATGTTTTTTCCTTCAATTTCGGCCGTCG
TTTTACAACGTCGTGACTGGGAAAACCCTGGCGTTACCCAACTTAATCGCCTTGCAGCACATCCCCCTTT
CGCCAGCTGGCGTAATAGCGAAGAGGCCCGCACCGATCGCCCTTCCCAACAGTTGCGCAGCCTGAATGGC
GAATGATCGAGAACTATTGTTTCCTTTTTTGTTTTTTTATTTTTAATTAAAATGTAAATATAAACTCACA
AAATGAATGAATAAATAAATAAATAAATAAATAAAAAATGTTAAATCGTGTTAAACCGCGTGCTTCATGT
GATATGGCAAGCGATTAATGGCCATTTTATCCATTTTTATAATTTGATAAAAAATTAAAACAAATAAATG
TAATGTTAATTATATTTTGTACTATAAATATTATTCTCTACTTCACGCAAATGTAACACTATCCAACTAC
ACTCATAATGTTTAAAGAAAATTGGCATTGTTTTACCATTTTTTTAAAACAAAAAAAGAATAAAATACTT
TCGTATTATTTAGCTAAAATTGTACTAAATTTCATACCAAAAAAAAATATATATATGTATGCAGCTAATA
TTTATTTGATAAGTTTTTATGTAAATAATATTTAATTAAAAAAAAAATTACATAGCATGCCGAATGCACT
ATTCATTTTATGGGGGTAATTTTTTGAGTAACCATTTTTACTTTTTTTTTACATATGCGCATACTTCGAG
TTATACAATATTATTGGAGACGCGTAGAGG
